Addgene plasmid #20654: pWZL Neo Myr Flag TNK2
Depositing lab: William Hahn & Jean Zhao. Depositing organization: Dana-Farber Cancer Institute. Publication: Integrative Genomic Approaches Identify IKBKE as a Breast Cancer Oncogene (Kinase Library Clones). Boehm JS, Zhao JJ, Yao J, Kim SY, Firestein R, Dunn IF, Sjostrom SK, Garraway LA, Weremowicz S, Richardson AL, Greulich H, Stewart CJ, Mulvey LA, Shen RR, Ambrogio L, Hirozane-Kishikawa T, Hill DE, Vidal M, Meyerson M, Grenier JK, Hinkle G, Root DE, Roberts TM, Lander ES, Polyak K, Hahn WC. Cell. 2007 Jun 15. 129(6):1065-1079. 10.1016/j.cell.2007.03.052 PubMed 17574021.
Backbone
  Vector backbone: pWZL-Neo-Myr-Flag-DEST
  Backbone manufacturer: William Hahn Lab (available at Addgene, #15300)
  Vector type: Mammalian Expression, Retroviral
  Selectable markers: Neomycin (select with G418)
Growth in bacteria
  Bacterial resistance: Ampicillin, 100 μg/mL
  Growth temperature: 37°C
  Growth strain: Stbl3
  Growth instructions: Stbl3 cells to prevent recombination.
  Copy number: Unknown
Gene/Insert
  Gene/Insert name: TNK2 (alt name: tyrosine kinase, non-receptor, 2)
  Species: H. sapiens (human)
  GenBank ID: NM_018208
  Entrez Gene: TNK2 (a.k.a. ACK, ACK-1, ACK1, p21cdc42Hs)
  Tag / fusion protein: Myr (N terminal on backbone); Flag (N terminal on backbone)
  Cloning method: Gateway Cloning
  Sequencing primers: 5′ pWZL-Fwd (GAA CCT CCT CGT TCG ACC); 3′ pWZL-Rev (TTC CGG GCC CTC ACA TTG)
Resource information
  A portion of this plasmid was derived from a plasmid made by: 4-H8
Terms and licenses: Academic/Nonprofit Terms; Industry Terms: Not Available to Industry
Depositor comments: ORFs were cloned into Gateway compatible pEntry vectors. An LR recombination reaction was performed to move the ORF to pWZL-Neo-Myr-Flag DEST such that the ORF would have 5' myristoylation and flag tags. This plasmid is part of a kinase library, and the gene has been verified, but has not been fully sequenced for minor mutations. Please see the following link for plasmids from this article that are not part of the kinase library http://www.addgene.org/pubmed/17574021
How to cite: pWZL Neo Myr Flag TNK2 was a gift from William Hahn & Jean Zhao (Addgene plasmid # 20654 ; http://n2t.net/addgene:20654 ; RRID:Addgene_20654)
