[The description below was written by a language model from this plasmid's Addgene catalogue record.]
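Description:
pWZL Neo Myr Flag TNK2 is a retroviral mammalian expression plasmid carrying the human TNK2 open reading frame (tyrosine kinase, non-receptor, 2; also known as ACK1), built on the Gateway-compatible destination vector pWZL-Neo-Myr-Flag-DEST. The ORF was first placed in a Gateway entry vector and then transferred by LR recombination into the destination backbone, so that it sits in frame downstream of backbone-encoded N-terminal myristoylation and Flag sequences. A myristoylation signal directs lipid modification of the fusion protein and tethers it to cellular membranes, a strategy commonly used to promote constitutive activation of kinases. The Flag epitope allows detection or immunoprecipitation of the expressed protein. The record does not name the promoter driving the insert and includes no feature table, so the detailed arrangement of the retroviral elements, the origin of replication and the neomycin cassette cannot be described from the information given.

In bacteria the plasmid is selected with ampicillin, and a recombination-deficient strain is recommended, consistent with the repeated sequences typical of retroviral vectors; copy number is listed as unknown. In mammalian cells, stably transduced populations are selected with G418 through the neomycin resistance marker. The construct belongs to a library of myristoylated, Flag-tagged human kinase clones assembled for functional genomic screening, which was used in work that identified a breast cancer oncogene. The depositor notes that the identity of the gene has been verified but that the clone has not been fully sequenced for minor mutations, so users should be aware that small sequence variants are possible.
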