>Addgene plasmid #20654 | pWZL Neo Myr Flag TNK2 | addgene partial sequence | sequence record 26481 | 20654 with pWZL-F 5'-GAA CCT CCT CGT TCG ACC
CTCCTTCTCTAGGCGCCGGCCGGATCCAGAATTCGCCACCATGGGGTCTTCAAAATCTAAACCAAAGGAC
CCCAGCCAGCGCCGGCGCAGGATCCGAGGTTACCTTGACTACAAAGACGATGACGACAAGCAATTGACAA
GTNTGTACAAAAAAGTTGGCATTCAGCCAGAGGAGGGCACAGGCTGGCTGCTGGAGCTGCTGTCCGAGGT
GCAGCTGCAACAGTACTTCCTGCGGCTCCGAGACGACCTCAACGTCACCCGCCTGTCCCACTTTGAGTAC
GTCAAGAATGAGGACCTGGAGAAGATCGGCATGGGTCGGCCTGGCCAGCGGCGGCTGTGGGAGGCTGTGA
AGAGGAGGAAGGCCTTGTGCAAACGCAAGTCGTGGATGAGTAAGGTGTTCAGTGGAAAGCGACTGGAGGC
TGAGTTCCCACCTCATCACTCTCAGAGCACCTTCCGGAAGACCTCGCCCGCCCCTGGGGGCCCAGCAGGG
GAGGGGCCCCTGCAGAGCCTCACCTGCCTCATTGGGGAGAAGGACCTGCGCCTCCTGGAGAAGCTGGGTG
ATGGTTCCTTTGGCGTGGTGCGCAGGGGCGAGTGGGACGCGCCCTCAGGGAAGACGGTGAGTGTGGCTGT
GAAGTGCCTGAAGCCCGATGTCCTGAGCCAGCCAGAAGCCATGGACGACTTCNTCCGGGAGGTCAATGCC
ATGCACTCGCTCGACCACCGAAACCTCATCCGCCTCTACNGGTGGTGCTCACGCCGCCCATGAAGATGGT
GACAGANCTGGC
